>Addgene plasmid #226001 | pGL3-Ctr2-gRNA-EGFP | addgene full sequence | sequence record 446493 | Addgene NGS Result
ACGTTGCGCAAACTATTAACTGGCGAACTACTTACTCTAGCTTCCCGGCAACAATTAATAGACTGGATGG
AGGCGGATAAAGTTGCAGGACCACTTCTGCGCTCGGCCCTTCCGGCTGGCTGGTTTATTGCTGATAAATC
TGGAGCCGGTGAGCGTGGGTCCCGCGGTATCATTGCAGCACTGGGGCCAGATGGTAAGCCCTCCCGTATC
GTAGTTATCTACACGACGGGGAGTCAGGCAACTATGGATGAACGAAATAGACAGATCGCTGAGATAGGTG
CCTCACTGATTAAGCATTGGTAACTGTCAGACCAAGTTTACTCATATATACTTTAGATTGATTTAAAACT
TCATTTTTAATTTAAAAGGATCTAGGTGAAGATCCTTTTTGATAATCTCATGACCAAAATCCCTTAACGT
GAGTTTTCGTTCCACTGAGCGTCAGACCCCGTAGAAAAGATCAAAGGATCTTCTTGAGATCCTTTTTTTC
TGCGCGTAATCTGCTGCTTGCAAACAAAAAAACCACCGCTACCAGCGGTGGTTTGTTTGCCGGATCAAGA
GCTACCAACTCTTTTTCCGAAGGTAACTGGCTTCAGCAGAGCGCAGATACCAAATACTGTTCTTCTAGTG
TAGCCGTAGTTAGGCCACCACTTCAAGAACTCTGTAGCACCGCCTACATACCTCGCTCTGCTAATCCTGT
TACCAGTGGCTGCTGCCAGTGGCGATAAGTCGTGTCTTACCGGGTTGGACTCAAGACGATAGTTACCGGA
TAAGGCGCAGCGGTCGGGCTGAACGGGGGGTTCGTGCACACAGCCCAGCTTGGAGCGAACGACCTACACC
GAACTGAGATACCTACAGCGTGAGCTATGAGAAAGCGCCACGCTTCCCGAAGGGAGAAAGGCGGACAGGT
ATCCGGTAAGCGGCAGGGTCGGAACAGGAGAGCGCACGAGGGAGCTTCCAGGGGGAAACGCCTGGTATCT
TTATAGTCCTGTCGGGTTTCGCCACCTCTGACTTGAGCGTCGATTTTTGTGATGCTCGTCAGGGGGGCGG
AGCCTATGGAAAAACGCCAGCAACGCGGCCTTTTTACGGTTCCTGGCCTTTTGCTGGCCTTTTGCTCACA
TGTTCTTTCCTGCGTTATCCCCTGATTCTGTGGATAACCGTATTACCGCCTTTGAGTGAGCTGATACCGC
TCGCCGCAGCCGAACGACCGAGCGCAGCGAGTCAGTGAGCGAGGAAGCGGAAGAGCGCTGCCGGCACCTG
TCCTACGAGTTGCATGATAAAGAAGACAGTCATAAGTGCGGCGACGATAGTCATGCCCCGCGCCCACCGG
AAGGAGCTGACTGGGTTGAAGGCTCTCAAGGGCATCGGTCGACTAAGATACATTGATGAGTTTGGACAAA
CCACAACTAGAATGCAGTGAAAAAAATGCTTTATTTGTGAAATTTGTGATGCTATTGCTTTATTTGTAAC
CATTATAAGCTGCAATAAACAAGTTAACAACAACAATTGCATTCATTTTATGTTTCAGGTTCAGGGGGAG
GTGTGGGAGGTTTTTTAAAGCAAGTAAAACCTCTACAAATGTGGTATGGCTGATTATGATCTAGAGTCGC
GGCCGCTTTACTTGTACAGCTCGTCCATGCCGAGAGTGATCCCGGCGGCGGTCACGAACTCCAGCAGGAC
CATGTGATCGCGCTTCTCGTTGGGGTCTTTGCTCAGGGCGGACTGGGTGCTCAGGTAGTGGTTGTCGGGC
AGCAGCACGGGGCCGTCGCCGATGGGGGTGTTCTGCTGGTAGTGGTCGGCGAGCTGCACGCTGCCGTCCT
CGATGTTGTGGCGGATCTTGAAGTTCACCTTGATGCCGTTCTTCTGCTTGTCGGCCATGATATAGACGTT
GTGGCTGTTGTAGTTGTACTCCAGCTTGTGCCCCAGGATGTTGCCGTCCTCCTTGAAGTCGATGCCCTTC
AGCTCGATGCGGTTCACCAGGGTGTCGCCCTCGAACTTCACCTCGGCGCGGGTCTTGTAGTTGCCGTCGT
CCTTGAAGAAGATGGTGCGCTCCTGGACGTAGCCTTCGGGCATGGCGGACTTGAAGAAGTCGTGCTGCTT
CATGTGGTCGGGGTAGCGGCTGAAGCACTGCACGCCGTAGGTCAGGGTGGTCACGAGGGTGGGCCAGGGC
ACGGGCAGCTTGCCGGTGGTGCAGATGAACTTCAGGGTCAGCTTGCCGTAGGTGGCATCGCCCTCGCCCT
CGCCGGACACGCTGAACTTGTGGCCGTTTACGTCGCCGTCCAGCTCGACCAGGATGGGCACCACCCCGGT
GAACAGCTCCTCGCCCTTGCTCACCATGGATCCCCCTGGGGAGAGAGGTCGGTGATTCGGTCAACGAGGG
AGCCGACTGCCGACGTGCGCTCCGGAGGCTTGCAGAATGCGGAACACCGCGCGGGCAGGAACAGGGCCCA
CACTACCGCCCCACACCCCGCCTCCCGCACCGCCCCTTCCCGGCCGCTGCTCTCGGCGCGCCCTGCTGAG
CAGCCGCTATTGGCCACAGCCCATCGCGGTCGGCGCGCTGCCATTGCTCCCTGGCGCTGTCCGTCTGCGA
GGGTACTAGTGAGACGTGCGGCTTCCGTTTGTCACGTCCGGCACGCCGCGAACCGCAAGGAACCTTCCCG
ACTTAGGGGCGGAGCAGGAAGCGTCGCCGGGGGGCCCACAAGGGTAGCGGCGAAGATCCGGGTGACGCTG
CGAACGGACGTGAAGAATGTGCGAGTCCCAGGGTCGGCGCCGCTGCGTTTCCCGGAACCACGCCCAGAGC
AGCCGCGTCCCTGCGCAAACCCAGGGCTGCCTTGGAAAAGGCGCAACCCCAACCCCCTCGAGCCGCGGCC
AAAGTGGATCTCTGCTGTCCCTGTAATAAACCCGAAAATTTTGAATTTTTGTAATTTGTTTTTGTAATTC
TTTAGTTTGTATGTCTGTTGCTATTATGTCTACTATTCTTTCCCCTGCACTGTACCCCCCAATCCCCCCT
TTTCTTTTAAAATTGTGGATGAATACTGCCATTTGTCTCGAGGTCGAGAATTCTTTAAAAAAAGCACCGA
CTCGGTGCCACTTTTTCAAGTTGATAACGGACTAGCCTTATTTTAACTTGCTATTTCTAGCTCTAAAACG
CTACCCACCCCCCCATCGCACCGGTGTTTCGTCCTTTCCACAAGATATATAAAGCCAAGAAATCGAAATA
CTTTCAAGTTACGGTAAGCATATGATAGTCCATTTTAAAACATAATTTTAAAACTGCAAACTACCCAAGA
AATTATTACTTTCTACGTCACGTATTTTGTACTAATATCTTTGTGTTTACAGTCAAATTAATTCCAATTA
TCTCTCTAACAGCCTTGTATCGTATATGCAAATATGAAGGAATCATGGGAAATAGGCCCTCGGTGAAGGG
GGCGGCCGCTCGAGGCTAGTCTCGTGATCGATACCGTCGAGATCCGTTCACTAATCGGTACCTATCGATA
GAGAAATGTTCTGGCACCTGCACTTGCACTGGGGACAGCCTATTTTGCTAGTTTGTTTTGTTTCGTTTTG
TTTTGATGGAGAGCGTATGTTAGTACTATCGATTCACACAAAAAACCAACACACAGATGTAATGAAAATA
AAGATATTTTATTGCGGCCGCTCCAAGTACCTCCCGTACCTTAATATTACTTACTTATCATGGTAGCTTG
GGCTGGCGTAATAGCGAAGAGGCCCGCACCGATCGCCCTTCCCAACAGTTGCGCAGCCTGAATGGCGAAT
GGCAAATTGTAAGCGTTAATATTTTGTTAAAATTCGCGTTAAATTTTTGTTAAATCAGCTCATTTTTTAA
CCAATAGGCCGAAATCGGCAAAATCCCTTATAAATCAAAAGAATAGACCGAGATAGGGT
[37 nt withheld, positions 3910-3946]
AAAGAACGTGGACTCCAACGTCAAAGG
[49 nt withheld, positions 3974-4022]
T
[91 nt withheld, positions 4024-4114]
G
[124 nt withheld, positions 4116-4239]
CAGGTGGCACTTTTCGGGGAAATGTGCGCGGAACCCCTATTTGTTTATTTTTCTAAATACATTCAAATAT
GTATCCGCTCATGAGACAATAACCCTGATAAATGCTTCAATAATATTGAAAAAGGAAGAGTATGAGTATT
CAACATTTCCGTGTCGCCCTTATTCCCTTTTTTGCGGCATTTTGCCTTCCTGTTTTTGCTCACCCAGAAA
CGCTGGTGAAAGTAAAAGATGCTGAAGATCAGTTGGGTGCACGAGTGGGTTACATCGAACTGGATCTCAA
CAGCGGTAAGATCCTTGAGAGTTTTCGCCCCGAAGAACGTTTTCCAATGATGAGCACTTTTAAAGTTCTG
CTATGTGGCGCGGTATTATCCCGTATTGACGCCGGGCAAGAGCAACTCGGTCGCCGCATACACTATTCTC
AGAATGACTTGGTTGAGTACTCACCAGTCACAGAAAAGCATCTTACGGATGGCATGACAGTAAGAGAATT
ATGCAGTGCTGCCATAACCATGAGTGATAACACTGCGGCCAACTTACTTCTGACAACGATCGGAGGACCG
AAGGAGCTAACCGCTTTTTTGCACAACATGGGGGATCATGTAACTCGCCTTGATCGTTGGGAACCGGAGC
TGAATGAAGCCATACCAAACGACGAGCGTGACACCACGATGCCTGTAGCAATGGCAACA
Features (pLannotate 1.2.2; 16 found; start..end, strand, type, name):
    474..1062    +  rep_origin     ori: high-copy-number ColE1/pMB1/pBR322/pUC origin of replication
   1242..1373    -  CDS            TcR (fragment): tetracycline efflux protein; tet; confers resistance to tetracycline
   1374..1495    -  polyA_signal   SV40 poly(A) signal: SV40 polyadenylation signal
   1518..1601    -  CDS            large T antigen (fragment): large T antigen from SV40 (simian virus 40)
   1618..2337    -  CDS            EGFP: the original enhanced GFP (Yang et al., 1996) mammalian codon-optimized
   2346..2856    -  promoter       hPGK promoter: human phosphoglycerate kinase 1 promoter
   2905..3022    -  misc_feature   cPPT/CTS: central polypurine tract and central termination sequence of HIV-1
   3074..3149    -  misc_RNA       gRNA scaffold: guide RNA scaffold for the Streptococcus pyogenes CRISPR/Cas9 system
   3181..3421    -  promoter       U6 promoter: RNA polymerase III promoter for human U6 snRNA
   3471..3487    -  CDS            Rev (fragment): human immunodeficiency virus 1 (HIV-1) Rev protein; rev; enhances nuclear export of unspliced and incompletely spliced viral mRNAs
   3500..3591    -  misc_feature   pause site: RNA polymerase II transcriptional pause signal from the human α2 globin gene
   3605..3653    -  polyA_signal   poly(A) signal: synthetic polyadenylation signal
   3712..3779    +  CDS            lacZα (fragment): LacZα fragment of β-galactosidase; lacZ fragment
   3811..4239    -  rep_origin     f1 ori (sequence partly withheld): f1 bacteriophage origin of replication; arrow indicates direction of (+) strand synthesis
   4266..4370    +  promoter       AmpR promoter: bla
   4371..303     +  CDS            AmpR (across the origin): β-lactamase; bla; confers resistance to ampicillin, carbenicillin, and related antibiotics
