[The description below was written by a language model from this plasmid's Addgene catalogue record and pLannotate feature annotations shown in this document.]
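Description:
pGL3-Ctr2-gRNA-EGFP is a mammalian expression plasmid of about 4.9 kb, built on the pGL3-U6-sgRNA-EGFP backbone, that delivers a non-targeting single guide RNA together with a fluorescent marker. It is propagated in E. coli as a high-copy plasmid through a ColE1/pUC-type origin and selected with ampicillin via the β-lactamase gene and its native promoter. An f1 phage origin is also present. The short annotated fragments of TcR, lacZα, SV40 large T antigen and HIV-1 Rev appear to be backbone remnants rather than functional genes.

The payload consists of two adjacent expression units on the same strand. A human U6 RNA polymerase III promoter drives the guide, whose spacer sits between the promoter and the Streptococcus pyogenes Cas9 gRNA scaffold. According to the record, this spacer has no specific target in the human genome and was taken from a previously published set of CRISPRi negative-control guides. Downstream, a human PGK promoter drives EGFP, terminated by an SV40 polyadenylation signal, so transfected cells can be identified or sorted by green fluorescence. A synthetic poly(A) signal and an α2-globin transcriptional pause site lie upstream of the U6 cassette, a pGL3-type arrangement that limits read-through transcription from the backbone. A cPPT/CTS element from HIV-1 sits between the two units, but no LTRs or packaging signal are annotated, so the plasmid looks suited to transfection rather than lentiviral packaging.

The construct carries no Cas9 or dCas9, which must be supplied separately. Its stated purpose is to serve as a negative control for CRISPRi knockdown experiments in human cells, providing a baseline against which targeting guides in the same backbone are compared.
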