Addgene plasmid #226001: pGL3-Ctr2-gRNA-EGFP
Purpose: Negative control for CRISPRi-KD
Depositing lab: Miguel Ramalho-Santos. Publication: LINE1 and PRC2 control nucleolar organization and repression of the 8C state in human ESCs. Zhang J, Ataei L, Mittal K, Wu L, Caldwell L, Huynh L, Sarajideen S, Tse K, Simon MM, Mazid MA, Cook DP, Trcka D, Kwan T, Hoffman MM, Wrana JL, Esteban MA, Ramalho-Santos M. Dev Cell. 2024 Oct 14:S1534-5807(24)00574-4. doi: 10.1016/j.devcel.2024.09.024. PubMed 39413784.
Backbone
  Vector backbone: pGL3-U6-sgRNA-EGFP
  Vector type: Mammalian Expression
Growth in bacteria
  Bacterial resistance: Ampicillin, 100 μg/mL
  Growth temperature: 37°C
  Growth strain: DH5alpha
  Copy number: High Copy
Gene/Insert
  Gene/Insert name: negtive control sgRNA of no specific targets in human genome
  gRNA/shRNA sequence: gtgcgatgggggggtgggtagc
  Species: H. sapiens (human)
  Cloning method: Restriction Enzyme; 5′ cloning site unknown (unknown if destroyed)
Terms and licenses: Academic/Nonprofit Terms; Industry Terms: Not Available to Industry
Depositor comments: The negtive nontargeting sgRNA sequence is accord to Gilbert et al. Cell. 2014, PMID: 25307932
How to cite: pGL3-Ctr2-gRNA-EGFP was a gift from Miguel Ramalho-Santos (Addgene plasmid # 226001 ; http://n2t.net/addgene:226001 ; RRID:Addgene_226001)
